Addgene plasmid #79474: pDGE15
Purpose: sgRNA shuttle vector; module 8E
Depositing lab: Johannes Stuttmann. Depositing organization: Martin-Luther-Universitaet Halle-Wittenberg, Faculty of Medicine. Publication: Generation of chromosomal deletions in dicotyledonous plants employing a user-friendly genome editing toolkit. Ordon J, Gantner J, Kemna J, Schwalgun L, Reschke M, Streubel J, Boch J, Stuttmann J. Plant J. 2016 Aug 31. doi: 10.1111/tpj.13319. PubMed 27579989.
Backbone
  Vector backbone: pUC57
  Modifications to backbone: BsaI site (in bla) eliminated
  Vector type: CRISPR, Synthetic Biology
Growth in bacteria
  Bacterial resistance: Chloramphenicol and Ampicillin, 25 & 100 μg/mL
  Growth temperature: 37°C
  Growth strain: ccdB Survival
  Copy number: High Copy
Gene/Insert
  Gene/Insert name: pAtU6-ccdB-sgRNA
  gRNA/shRNA sequence: none, empty sgRNA shuttle vector
  Insert size (bp): 1498
  Mutation: BsaI site eliminated
  Entrez Gene: ccdB(letD) (a.k.a. D616_p97105, Fpla045)
Terms and licenses: Academic/Nonprofit Terms; Industry Terms: Not Available to Industry
How to cite: pDGE15 was a gift from Johannes Stuttmann (Addgene plasmid # 79474 ; http://n2t.net/addgene:79474 ; RRID:Addgene_79474)
