[The description below was written by a language model from this plasmid's Addgene catalogue record and the feature table of its GenBank file.]
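Description:
pDGE15 is an empty sgRNA shuttle vector ("module 8E") from a modular genome editing toolkit developed for generating chromosomal deletions in dicotyledonous plants. It is built on a pUC57 backbone of about 4.4 kb, replicates in E. coli at high copy from a ColE1/pUC-type origin, and carries a beta-lactamase gene for ampicillin selection. The BsaI site in bla has been removed, and a BsaI site in the insert is also recorded as eliminated. This is consistent with use of that type IIS enzyme in Golden Gate-style assembly, although the record does not describe the cloning scheme itself.

The insert, named pAtU6-ccdB-sgRNA (about 1.5 kb), is an sgRNA expression unit in which the guide position is occupied by a counter-selection cassette. The feature table annotates the Streptococcus pyogenes Cas9 gRNA scaffold, an adjacent ccdB gene encoding the gyrase-poisoning toxin, and a chloramphenicol acetyltransferase gene with its own cat promoter. The U6 promoter implied by the insert name (by the "At" prefix, presumably from Arabidopsis) is not annotated in the table; it would lie upstream of the cassette, since all these elements run on the complementary strand.

Because of ccdB, the empty plasmid must be maintained in a ccdB-tolerant strain, under combined chloramphenicol and ampicillin selection. Replacing the ccdB/CmR cassette with a target-specific guide sequence would remove the toxin, so that correctly loaded clones can grow in standard strains. The module designation suggests that the loaded sgRNA unit occupies a defined position in a multiplexed array assembled into a recipient vector, but the record does not define what "8E" means.
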