LOCUS       Exported 4374 bp ds-DNA circular SYN 13-MAY-2021
DEFINITION  sgRNA shuttle vector; module 8E.
ACCESSION   .
VERSION     .
KEYWORDS    pDGE15
SOURCE      synthetic DNA construct
  ORGANISM  synthetic DNA construct
REFERENCE   1 (bases 1 to 4374)
  AUTHORS   Ordon J, Gantner J, Kemna J, Schwalgun L, Reschke M, Streubel J,
            Boch J, Stuttmann J
  TITLE     Generation of chromosomal deletions in dicotyledonous plants
            employing a user-friendly genome editing toolkit.
  JOURNAL   Plant J. 2016 Aug 31. doi: 10.1111/tpj.13319.
  PUBMED    27579989
REFERENCE   2 (bases 1 to 4374)
  AUTHORS   .
  TITLE     Direct Submission
  JOURNAL   Exported May 13, 2021 from SnapGene Server 1.1.58
            http://www.snapgene.com
FEATURES             Location/Qualifiers
     source          1..4374
                     /organism="synthetic DNA construct"
                     /mol_type="other DNA"
     primer_bind     complement(29..51)
                     /label=pGEX 3'
                     /note="pGEX vectors, reverse primer"
     primer_bind     151..170
                     /label=pRS-marker
                     /note="pRS vectors, use to sequence yeast selectable
                     marker"
     primer_bind     364..386
                     /label=M13/pUC Forward
                     /note="In lacZ gene"
     primer_bind     378..395
                     /label=M13 Forward
                     /note="In lacZ gene. Also called M13-F20 or M13 (-21)
                     Forward"
     primer_bind     379..395
                     /label=M13 fwd
                     /note="common sequencing primer, one of multiple similar
                     variants"
     misc_RNA        complement(453..528)
                     /label=gRNA scaffold
                     /note="guide RNA scaffold for the Streptococcus pyogenes
                     CRISPR/Cas9 system"
     CDS             complement(566..871)
                     /codon_start=1
                     /gene="ccdB"
                     /product="CcdB, a bacterial toxin that poisons DNA gyrase"
                     /label=ccdB
                     /note="Plasmids containing the ccdB gene cannot be
                     propagated in standard E. coli strains."
                     /translation="MQFKVYTYKRESRYRLFVDVQSDIIDTPGRRMVIPLASARLLSDK
                     VSRELYPVVHIGDESWRMMTTDMASVPVSVIGEEVADLSHRENDIKNAINLMFWGI"
     primer_bind     complement(668..687)
                     /label=ccdB-fwd
                     /note="ccdB gene, forward primer"
     CDS             complement(1213..1872)
                     /codon_start=1
                     /gene="cat"
                     /product="chloramphenicol acetyltransferase"
                     /label=CmR
                     /note="confers resistance to chloramphenicol"
                     /translation="MEKKITGYTTVDISQWHRKEHFEAFQSVAQCTYNQTVQLDITAFL
                     KTVKKNKHKFYPAFIHILARLMNAHPEFRMAMKDGELVIWDSVHPCYTVFHEQTETFSS
                     LWSEYHDDFRQFLHIYSQDVACYGENLAYFPKGFIENMFFVSANPWVSFTSFDLNVANM
                     DNFFAPVFTMGKYYTQGDKVLMPLAIQVHHAVCDGFHVGRMLNELQQYCDEWQGGA"
     primer_bind     1787..1806
                     /label=CAT-R
                     /note="Chloramphenicol resistance gene, reverse primer"
     promoter        complement(1873..1975)
                     /label=cat promoter
                     /note="promoter of the E. coli cat gene encoding
                     chloramphenicol acetyltransferase"
     primer_bind     complement(2153..2169)
                     /label=M13 rev
                     /note="common sequencing primer, one of multiple similar
                     variants"
     primer_bind     complement(2153..2169)
                     /label=M13 Reverse
                     /note="In lacZ gene. Also called M13-rev"
     primer_bind     complement(2166..2188)
                     /label=M13/pUC Reverse
                     /note="In lacZ gene"
     protein_bind    2177..2193
                     /label=lac operator
                     /bound_moiety="lac repressor encoded by lacI"
                     /note="The lac repressor binds to the lac operator to
                     inhibit transcription in E. coli. This inhibition can be
                     relieved by adding lactose or
                     isopropyl-beta-D-thiogalactopyranoside (IPTG)."
     promoter        complement(2201..2231)
                     /label=lac promoter
                     /note="promoter for the E. coli lac operon"
     protein_bind    2246..2267
                     /label=CAP binding site
                     /bound_moiety="E. coli catabolite activator protein"
                     /note="CAP binding activates transcription in the presence
                     of cAMP."
     primer_bind     complement(2384..2401)
                     /label=L4440
                     /note="L4440 vector, forward primer"
     rep_origin      complement(2555..3143)
                     /direction=LEFT
                     /label=ori
                     /note="high-copy-number ColE1/pMB1/pBR322/pUC origin of
                     replication"
     primer_bind     complement(2635..2654)
                     /label=pBR322ori-F
                     /note="pBR322 origin, forward primer"
     CDS             complement(3314..4174)
                     /codon_start=1
                     /gene="bla"
                     /product="beta-lactamase"
                     /label=AmpR
                     /note="confers resistance to ampicillin, carbenicillin, and
                     related antibiotics"
                     /translation="MSIQHFRVALIPFFAAFCLPVFAHPETLVKVKDAEDQLGARVGYI
                     ELDLNSGKILESFRPEERFPMMSTFKVLLCGAVLSRIDAGQEQLGRRIHYSQNDLVEYS
                     PVTEKHLTDGMTVRELCSAAITMSDNTAANLLLTTIGGPKELTAFLHNMGDHVTRLDRW
                     EPELNEAIPNDERDTTMPVAMATTLRKLLTGELLTLASRQQLIDWMEADKVAGPLLRSA
                     LPAGWFIADKSGAGERGSRGIIAALGPDGKPSRIVVIYTTGSQATMDERNRQIAEIGAS
                     LIKHW"
     primer_bind     3937..3956
                     /label=Amp-R
                     /note="Ampicillin resistance gene, reverse primer"
     promoter        complement(4175..4279)
                     /gene="bla"
                     /label=AmpR promoter
     primer_bind     4347..4365
                     /label=pBRforEco
                     /note="pBR322 vectors, upsteam of EcoRI site, forward
                     primer"
ORIGIN
        1 tcgcgcgttt cggtgatgac ggtgaaaacc tctgacacat gcagctcccg gagacggtca
       61 cagcttgtct gtaagcggat gccgggagca gacaagcccg tcagggcgcg tcagcgggtg
      121 ttggcgggtg tcggggctgg cttaactatg cggcatcaga gcagattgta ctgagagtgc
      181 accatatgcg gtgtgaaata ccgcacagat gcgtaaggag aaaataccgc atcaggcgcc
      241 attcgccatt caggctgcgc aactgttggg aagggcgatc ggtgcgggcc tcttcgctat
      301 tacgccagct ggcgaaaggg ggatgtgctg caaggcgatt aagttgggta acgccagggt
      361 tttcccagtc acgacgttgt aaaacgacgg ccagtgaatt cgagctcggt acctcgcgaa
      421 tgcatctaga taaggtctct aagcaaaaaa aagcaccgac tcggtgccac tttttcaagt
      481 tgataacgga ctagccttat tttaacttgc tatttctagc tctaaaacaa gtcttcgact
      541 ggctgtgtat aagggagcct gacatttata ttccccagaa catcaggtta atggcgtttt
      601 tgatgtcatt ttcgcggtgg ctgagatcag ccacttcttc cccgataacg gaaaccggca
      661 cactggccat atcggtggtc atcatgcgcc agctttcatc cccgatatgc accaccgggt
      721 aaagttcacg ggagacttta tctgacagca gacgtgcact ggccaggggg atcaccatcc
      781 gtcgcccggg cgtgtcaata atatcactct gtacatccac aaacagacga taacggctct
      841 ctcttttata ggtgtaaacc ttaaactgca tttcaccagc ccctgttctc gtcagcaaaa
      901 gagccgttca tttcaataaa ccgggcgacc tcagccatcc cttcctgatt ttccgctttc
      961 cagcgttcgg cacgcagacg acgggcttca ttctgcatgg ttgtgcttac cagaccggag
     1021 atattgacat catatatgcc ttgagcaact gatagctgtc gctgtcaact gtcactgtaa
     1081 tacgctgctt catagcatac ctctttttga catacttcgg gtatacatat cagtatatat
     1141 tcttataccg caaaaatcag cgcgcaaata cgcatactgt tatctggctt ttagtaagcc
     1201 ggatccacgc gattacgccc cgccctgcca ctcatcgcag tactgttgta attcattaag
     1261 cattctgccg acatggaagc catcacagac ggcatgatga acctgaatcg ccagcggcat
     1321 cagcaccttg tcgccttgcg tataatattt gcccatggtg aaaacggggg cgaagaagtt
     1381 gtccatattg gccacgttta aatcaaaact ggtgaaactc acccagggat tggctgagac
     1441 gaaaaacata ttctcaataa accctttagg gaaataggcc aggttttcac cgtaacacgc
     1501 cacatcttgc gaatatatgt gtagaaactg ccggaaatcg tcgtggtatt cactccagag
     1561 cgatgaaaac gtttcagttt gctcatggaa aacggtgtaa caagggtgaa cactatccca
     1621 tatcaccagc tcaccgtctt tcattgccat acggaattcc ggatgagcat tcatcaggcg
     1681 ggcaagaatg tgaataaagg ccggataaaa cttgtgctta tttttcttta cggtctttaa
     1741 aaaggccgta atatccagct gaacggtctg gttataggta cattgagcaa ctgactgaaa
     1801 tgcctcaaaa tgttctttac gatgccattg ggatatatca acggtggtat atccagtgat
     1861 ttttttctcc attttagctt ccttagctcc tgaaaatctc gataactcaa aaaatacgcc
     1921 cggtagtgat cttatttcat tatggtgaaa gttggaacct cttacgtgcc gatcaacgtc
     1981 tcagaagact tcaatcacta cttcgactct agctgtatat aaactcagct tcgttttctt
     2041 atctaagcga tgtgggactt ttgaagattg ttttcaactt attcgtgaga ccaaaatcgg
     2101 atcccgggcc cgtcgactgc agaggcctgc atgcaagctt ggcgtaatca tggtcatagc
     2161 tgtttcctgt gtgaaattgt tatccgctca caattccaca caacatacga gccggaagca
     2221 taaagtgtaa agcctggggt gcctaatgag tgagctaact cacattaatt gcgttgcgct
     2281 cactgcccgc tttccagtcg ggaaacctgt cgtgccagct gcattaatga atcggccaac
     2341 gcgcggggag aggcggtttg cgtattgggc gctcttccgc ttcctcgctc actgactcgc
     2401 tgcgctcggt cgttcggctg cggcgagcgg tatcagctca ctcaaaggcg gtaatacggt
     2461 tatccacaga atcaggggat aacgcaggaa agaacatgtg agcaaaaggc cagcaaaagg
     2521 ccaggaaccg taaaaaggcc gcgttgctgg cgtttttcca taggctccgc ccccctgacg
     2581 agcatcacaa aaatcgacgc tcaagtcaga ggtggcgaaa cccgacagga ctataaagat
     2641 accaggcgtt tccccctgga agctccctcg tgcgctctcc tgttccgacc ctgccgctta
     2701 ccggatacct gtccgccttt ctcccttcgg gaagcgtggc gctttctcat agctcacgct
     2761 gtaggtatct cagttcggtg taggtcgttc gctccaagct gggctgtgtg cacgaacccc
     2821 ccgttcagcc cgaccgctgc gccttatccg gtaactatcg tcttgagtcc aacccggtaa
     2881 gacacgactt atcgccactg gcagcagcca ctggtaacag gattagcaga gcgaggtatg
     2941 taggcggtgc tacagagttc ttgaagtggt ggcctaacta cggctacact agaagaacag
     3001 tatttggtat ctgcgctctg ctgaagccag ttaccttcgg aaaaagagtt ggtagctctt
     3061 gatccggcaa acaaaccacc gctggtagcg gtggtttttt tgtttgcaag cagcagatta
     3121 cgcgcagaaa aaaaggatct caagaagatc ctttgatctt ttctacgggg tctgacgctc
     3181 agtggaacga aaactcacgt taagggattt tggtcatgag attatcaaaa aggatcttca
     3241 cctagatcct tttaaattaa aaatgaagtt ttaaatcaat ctaaagtata tatgagtaaa
     3301 cttggtctga cagttaccaa tgcttaatca gtgaggcacc tatctcagcg atctgtctat
     3361 ttcgttcatc catagttgcc tgactccccg tcgtgtagat aactacgata cgggagggct
     3421 taccatctgg ccccagtgct gcaatgatac cgcgagaacc acgctcaccg gctccagatt
     3481 tatcagcaat aaaccagcca gccggaaggg ccgagcgcag aagtggtcct gcaactttat
     3541 ccgcctccat ccagtctatt aattgttgcc gggaagctag agtaagtagt tcgccagtta
     3601 atagtttgcg caacgttgtt gccattgcta caggcatcgt ggtgtcacgc tcgtcgtttg
     3661 gtatggcttc attcagctcc ggttcccaac gatcaaggcg agttacatga tcccccatgt
     3721 tgtgcaaaaa agcggttagc tccttcggtc ctccgatcgt tgtcagaagt aagttggccg
     3781 cagtgttatc actcatggtt atggcagcac tgcataattc tcttactgtc atgccatccg
     3841 taagatgctt ttctgtgact ggtgagtact caaccaagtc attctgagaa tagtgtatgc
     3901 ggcgaccgag ttgctcttgc ccggcgtcaa tacgggataa taccgcgcca catagcagaa
     3961 ctttaaaagt gctcatcatt ggaaaacgtt cttcggggcg aaaactctca aggatcttac
     4021 cgctgttgag atccagttcg atgtaaccca ctcgtgcacc caactgatct tcagcatctt
     4081 ttactttcac cagcgtttct gggtgagcaa aaacaggaag gcaaaatgcc gcaaaaaagg
     4141 gaataagggc gacacggaaa tgttgaatac tcatactctt cctttttcaa tattattgaa
     4201 gcatttatca gggttattgt ctcatgagcg gatacatatt tgaatgtatt tagaaaaata
     4261 aacaaatagg ggttccgcgc acatttcccc gaaaagtgcc acctgacgtc taagaaacca
     4321 ttattatcat gacattaacc tataaaaata ggcgtatcac gaggcccttt cgtc
//
