>Addgene plasmid #79474 | pDGE15 | addgene partial sequence | sequence record 153868 | CAT-R 5'-GCAACTGACTGAAATGCCTC-3'
CCATTGGGATATATCAACGGTGGTATATCCAGTGATTTTTTTCTCCATTTTAGCTTCCTTAGCTCCTGAA
AATCTCGATAACTCAAAAAATACGCCCGGTAGTGATCTTATTTCATTATGGTGAAAGTTGGAACCTCTTA
CGTGCCGATCAACGTCTCAGAAGACTTCAATCACTACTTCGACTCTAGCTGTATATAAACTCAGCTTCGT
TTTCTTATCTAAGCGATGTGGGACTTTTGAAGATTGTTTTCAACTTATTCGTGAGACCAAAATCGGATCC
CGGGCCCGTCGACTGCAGAGGCCTGCATGCAAGCTTGGCGTAATCATGGTCATAGCTGTTTCCTGTGTGA
AATTGTTATCCGCTCACAATTCCACACAACATACGAGCCGGAAGCATAAAGTGTAAAGCCTGGGGTGCCT
AATGAGTGAGCTAACTCACATTAATTGCGTTGCGCTCACTGCCCGCTTTCCAGTCGGGAAACCTGTCGTG
CCAGCTGCATTAATGAATCGGCCAACGCGCGGGGAGAGGCGGTTTGCGTATTGGGCGCTCTTCCGCTTCC
TCGCTCACTGACTCGCTGCGCTCGGTCGTTCGGCTGCGGCGAGCGGTATCAGCTCACTCAAAGGCGGTAA
TACGGTTATCCACAGAATCAGGGGATAACGCAGGAAAGAACATGTGAGCAAAAGGCCAGCAAAAGGCCAG
GAACCGTAAAAAGGCCGCGTTGCTGGCGTTTTTCCATAGGCTCCGCCCCCCTGACGAGCATCACAAAAAT
CGACGCTCAAGTCAGAGGTGGCGAAACCCGACAGGACTATAAAGATACCAGGCGTTTCCCCCTGGAAGCT
CCCTCGTGCGCTCTCCTGTTCCGACCCTGCCGCTTACCGGATACCTGTCCGCCTTTCTCCCTTCGGGAAG
CGTGGCGCTTTCTCATAGCTCACGCTGTAGGTATCTCAGTTCGGTGTAGGTCGTTCGCTCCAAGCTGGGC
TGTGTGCACGAACCCCC
