>Addgene plasmid #79474 | pDGE15 | addgene partial sequence | sequence record 153870 | ccdB-Fwd 5'-GCATGATGACCACCGATATG-3'
GGTTTCCGTTATCGGGGAAGAAGTGGCTGATCTCAGCCACCGCGAAAATGACATCAAAAACGCCATTAAC
CTGATGTTCTGGGGAATATAAATGTCAGGCTCCCTTATACACAGCCAGTCGAAGACTTGTTTTAGAGCTA
GAAATAGCAAGTTAAAATAAGGCTAGTCCGTTATCAACTTGAAAAAGTGGCACCGAGTCGGTGCTTTTTT
TTGCTTAGAGACCTTATCTAGATGCATTCGCGAGGTACCGAGCTCGAATTCACTGGCCGTCGTTTTACAA
CGTCGTGACTGGGAAAACCCTGGCGTTACCCAACTTAATCGCCTTGCAGCACATCCCCCTTTCGCCAGCT
GGCGTAATAGCGAAGAGGCCCGCACCGATCGCCCTTCCCAACAGTTGCGCAGCCTGAATGGCGAATGGCG
CCTGATGCGGTATTTTCTCCTTACGCATCTGTGCGGTATTTCACACCGCATATGGTGCACTCTCAGTACA
ATCTGCTCTGATGCCGCATAGTTAAGCCAGCCCCGACACCCGCCAACACCCGCTGACGCGCCCTGACGGG
CTTGTCTGCTCCCGGCATCCGCTTACAGACAAGCTGTGACCGTCTCCGGGAGCTGCATGTGTCAGAGGTT
TTCACCGTCATCACCGAAACGCGCGAGACGAAAGGGCCTCGTGATACGCCTATTTTTATAGGTTAATGTC
ATGATAATAATGGTTTCTTAGACGTCAGGTGGCACTTTTCGGGGAAATGTGCGCGGAACCCCTATTTGTT
TATTTTTCTAAATACATTCAAATATGTATCCGCTCATGAGACAATAACCCTGATAAATGCTTCAATAATA
TTGAAAAAGGAAGAGTATGAGTATTCAACATTTCCGTGTCGCCCTTATTCCCTTTTTTGCGGCATTTTGC
CTTCCTGTTTTTGCTCACCCAGAAACGCTGGTGAAAGTAAAAGATGCTGAAGATCAGTTGGGTGCACGAG
TGGGTTACATCGAACTGGATCTCAACAGCGGTAAGATCCTTGAGAGTTTTCGCCCCGAAGAACGTTTTCC
AATGATGAGCACTTTTAAAGTTCTGCTATGTGGCGCGGTATTATCCCGTATTGACGCCGGGCA
